Addgene plasmid #100924: pcDNA3-BaLgp140-8his
Purpose: Mammalian expression plasmid for soluble gp140 from the BaL HIV-1 strain
Depositing lab: Erik Procko. Depositing organization: University of Illinois at Urbana-Champaign. Publication: Conformational engineering of HIV-1 Env based on mutational tolerance in the CD4 and PG16 bound states. Heredia JD, Park J, Choi H, Gill KS, Procko E. J Virol. 2019 Mar 20. pii: JVI.00219-19. doi: 10.1128/JVI.00219-19. PubMed 30894475.
Backbone
  Vector backbone: pcDNA3.1(+)
  Backbone manufacturer: Invitrogen
  Backbone size w/o insert (bp): 5344
  Total vector size (bp): 7375
  Vector type: Mammalian Expression
  Selectable markers: Neomycin (select with G418)
Growth in bacteria
  Bacterial resistance: Ampicillin, 100 μg/mL
  Growth temperature: 37°C
  Growth strain: DH5alpha
  Copy number: High Copy
Gene/Insert
  Gene/Insert name: HIV-1 (BaL) Env (alt names: gp140; Env)
  Species: Human immunodeficiency virus 1
  Insert size (bp): 2031
  Mutation: Codon-optimized synthetic gene
  GenBank ID: AAA44191.1
  Promoter: CMV
  Tag / fusion protein: CD5 leader sequence (N terminal on insert); Purification tag after D664 is GSGSGGSGHHHHHHHH (C terminal on insert)
  Cloning method: Restriction Enzyme; 5′ cloning site NheI (not destroyed); 3′ cloning site XhoI (not destroyed)
  Sequencing primers: 5′ CMV_fwd; 3′ BGH-rev
Terms and licenses: Academic/Nonprofit Terms; Industry Terms: Not Available to Industry
How to cite: pcDNA3-BaLgp140-8his was a gift from Erik Procko (Addgene plasmid # 100924 ; http://n2t.net/addgene:100924 ; RRID:Addgene_100924)
