[The description below was written by a language model from this plasmid's Addgene catalogue record and pLannotate feature annotations shown in this document.]
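Description:
pcDNA3-BaLgp140-8his is a mammalian expression plasmid built on the pcDNA3.1(+) backbone for producing soluble gp140, the truncated ectodomain form of the HIV-1 envelope glycoprotein, from the BaL strain. It is propagated in E. coli as a high-copy plasmid through a ColE1/pUC-type origin with ampicillin selection from the β-lactamase gene. An f1 origin is also present, which allows single-stranded DNA production. For mammalian cells, a neomycin phosphotransferase cassette driven by the SV40 enhancer/early promoter and terminated by the SV40 poly(A) signal permits G418 selection of stable transfectants.

The payload is a codon-optimized synthetic Env gene of about 2 kb, cloned between NheI and XhoI sites that remain intact. Transcription is driven by the CMV immediate early enhancer and promoter and terminated by the bovine growth hormone polyadenylation signal; a T7 promoter sits just upstream of the insert. A CD5 leader sequence at the N terminus directs the protein into the secretory pathway. The coding sequence ends after residue D664, so the transmembrane and cytoplasmic portions of gp41 are absent and the protein is released in soluble form. A flexible glycine-serine linker followed by an eight-histidine tag is fused at the C terminus for affinity purification.

Several short hits in the automated feature table, including the HIV-1 LTR fragment next to the CMV promoter and the ble and lacI fragments, look like backbone remnants or annotation matches rather than functional elements. The associated work concerns conformational engineering of Env in its CD4- and PG16-bound states, which is consistent with using this plasmid to make purified soluble Env.
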