Features (pLannotate 1.2.2; 20 found; start..end, strand, type, name):
     28..80      -  misc_feature   bom (fragment): basis of mobility region from pBR322
    235..614     +  enhancer       CMV enhancer: human cytomegalovirus immediate early enhancer
    615..818     +  promoter       CMV promoter: human cytomegalovirus (CMV) immediate early promoter
    814..847     +  LTR            5' LTR (truncated) (fragment): truncated 5' long terminal repeat (LTR) from HIV-1
    863..881     +  promoter       T7 promoter: promoter for bacteriophage T7 RNA polymerase
    946..2877    +  CDS            env (fragment): ENV_HV1Y2 - Experimental evidence at protein level: Swiss-Prot protein existence level 1. [Transmembrane protein gp41]: Acts as a class I viral fusion protein. Under the current model, the protein has at least 3 conformational states: pre-fusion native state, pre-hairpin intermediate state, and post-fusion hairpin state. During fusion of viral and target intracellular membranes, the coiled coil regions (heptad repeats) assume a trimer-of-hairpins structure, positioning the fusion peptide in close proximity to the C-terminal region of the ectodomain. The formation of this structure appears to d
   2975..3199    +  polyA_signal   bGH poly(A) signal: bovine growth hormone polyadenylation signal
   3203..3224    +  promoter       SV40 promoter (fragment): SV40 enhancer and early promoter
   3245..3673    +  rep_origin     f1 ori (sequence partly withheld): f1 bacteriophage origin of replication; arrow indicates direction of (+) strand synthesis
   3687..4016    +  promoter       SV40 promoter: SV40 enhancer and early promoter
   4083..4874    +  CDS            neo: KKA2_KLEPN - Also known as kan, nptII. Experimental evidence at protein level: Swiss-Prot protein existence level 1. Resistance to kanamycin, neomycin, paromomycin, ribostamycin, butirosin and gentamicin B. From Klebsiella pneumoniae.
   4898..5056    +  CDS            ble (fragment): BLE_KLEPN - Experimental evidence at protein level: Swiss-Prot protein existence level 1. Binding protein with a strong affinity to the bleomycin family of antibiotics. Binds to CL990; an antimitotic-antibiotic compound. From Klebsiella pneumoniae.
   5051..5172    +  polyA_signal   SV40 poly(A) signal: SV40 polyadenylation signal
   5245..5261    -  protein_bind   lac operator: The lac repressor binds to the lac operator to inhibit transcription in E. coli. This inhibition can be relieved by adding lactose or isopropyl-β-D-thiogalactopyranoside (IPTG). lac repressor encoded by lacI
   5269..5299    -  promoter       lac promoter: promoter for the E. coli lac operon
   5314..5335    -  protein_bind   CAP binding site: CAP binding activates transcription in the presence of cAMP. E. coli catabolite activator protein
   5348..5440    -  CDS            lacI (fragment): lac repressor; lacI; The lac repressor binds to the lac operator to inhibit transcription in E. coli. This inhibition can be relieved by adding lactose or isopropyl-β-D-thiogalactopyranoside (IPTG).
   5623..6211    -  rep_origin     ori: high-copy-number ColE1/pMB1/pBR322/pUC origin of replication
   6382..7242    -  CDS            AmpR: β-lactamase; bla; confers resistance to ampicillin, carbenicillin, and related antibiotics
   7243..7347    -  promoter       AmpR promoter: bla
>Addgene plasmid #100924 | pcDNA3-BaLgp140-8his | addgene full sequence | sequence record 197609 | Addgene NGS Result
GACGGATCGGGAGATCTCCCGATCCCCTATGGTGCACTCTCAGTACAATCTGCTCTGATGCCGCATAGTT
AAGCCAGTATCTGCTCCCTGCTTGTGTGTTGGAGGTCGCTGAGTAGTGCGCGAGCAAAATTTAAGCTACA
ACAAGGCAAGGCTTGACCGACAATTGCATGAAGAATCTGCTTAGGGTTAGGCGTTTTGCGCTGCTTCGCG
ATGTACGGGCCAGATATACGCGTTGACATTGATTATTGACTAGTTATTAATAGTAATCAATTACGGGGTC
ATTAGTTCATAGCCCATATATGGAGTTCCGCGTTACATAACTTACGGTAAATGGCCCGCCTGGCTGACCG
CCCAACGACCCCCGCCCATTGACGTCAATAATGACGTATGTTCCCATAGTAACGCCAATAGGGACTTTCC
ATTGACGTCAATGGGTGGAGTATTTACGGTAAACTGCCCACTTGGCAGTACATCAAGTGTATCATATGCC
AAGTACGCCCCCTATTGACGTCAATGACGGTAAATGGCCCGCCTGGCATTATGCCCAGTACATGACCTTA
TGGGACTTTCCTACTTGGCAGTACATCTACGTATTAGTCATCGCTATTACCATGGTGATGCGGTTTTGGC
AGTACATCAATGGGCGTGGATAGCGGTTTGACTCACGGGGATTTCCAAGTCTCCACCCCATTGACGTCAA
TGGGAGTTTGTTTTGGCACCAAAATCAACGGGACTTTCCAAAATGTCGTAACAACTCCGCCCCATTGACG
CAAATGGGCGGTAGGCGTGTACGGTGGGAGGTCTATATAAGCAGAGCTCTCTGGCTAACTAGAGAACCCA
CTGCTTACTGGCTTATCGAAATTAATACGACTCACTATAGGGAGACCCAAGCTGGCTAGCGCCACCATGC
CCATGGGGAGCTTGCAACCGCTCGCCACTCTCTATCTCCTCGGCATGTTGGTAGCATCTGTGCTGGCTGA
GGAAAAGCTCTGGGTGACTGTGTATTACGGGGTCCCAGTTTGGAAGGAGGCTACTACCACGCTCTTCTGC
GCCTCCGACCGGAAGGCATACGACACCGAGGTGCATAATGTGTGGGCCACACACGCCTGTGTGCCTACCG
ACCCCAACCCACAGGAAGTGGAACTGAAGAACGTGACTGAGAATTTCAATATGTGGAAAAATAATATGGT
GGAGCAGATGCACGAGGACATTATTAGCCTCTGGGATCAGTCCCTTAAACCCTGCGTGAAACTGACACCG
CTGTGCGTAACGCTGAATTGTACTGACCTCCGGAATGCCACGAACGGAAACGACACAAATACCACGTCAA
GCTCCCGAGGGATGGTGGGAGGGGGAGAAATGAAGAACTGCTCATTCAATATAACGACGAATATCCGAGG
GAAGGTTCAGAAAGAGTATGCCCTGTTTTACAAACTGGACATCGCTCCTATCGACAACAACAGCAATAAC
AGGTACCGCCTGATTAGCTGCAACACTTCTGTGATTACCCAGGCCTGCCCCAAGGTGAGCTTCGAGCCTA
TCCCAATCCACTACTGCGCCCCAGCAGGCTTTGCCATCCTGAAATGCAAGGACAAGAAGTTCAACGGCAA
AGGCCCATGTACAAATGTCAGTACAGTACAGTGCACACACGGTATCCGCCCAGTTGTCTCTACACAACTG
CTGCTGAATGGATCCTTGGCAGAGGAAGAGGTGGTGATCAGATCTGCTAACTTCGCCGATAATGCTAAAG
TCATCATTGTTCAGCTGAACGAGTCTGTCGAAATCAATTGTACTCGCCCAAACAACAACACGCGCAAGAG
CATTCATATCGGACCGGGCAGGGCCTTTTACACAACAGGGGAGATTATTGGTGATATTAGACAAGCCCAC
TGCAACCTCAGTCGAGCAAAGTGGAATGATACTCTCAACAAAATTGTTATCAAATTGCGGGAACAGTTTG
GGAACAAGACAATCGTATTTAAGCACTCATCCGGAGGCGATCCAGAAATCGTGACACACTCTTTTAACTG
CGGTGGAGAATTTTTCTACTGCAACTCCACCCAGCTGTTCAACAGTACGTGGAACGTGACAGAGGAGTCT
AACAACACCGTGGAGAATAATACGATCACCCTTCCATGTCGGATTAAGCAGATCATCAATATGTGGCAGG
AGGTGGGAAGAGCAATGTACGCGCCGCCCATTAGGGGCCAGATCAGATGCAGTTCAAATATCACAGGCCT
GCTCCTGACACGCGACGGAGGCCCAGAGGACAACAAGACAGAGGTGTTTAGGCCCGGCGGCGGCGACATG
CGAGATAATTGGAGGTCTGAATTGTACAAGTACAAGGTGGTGAAAATCGAACCCCTGGGAGTGGCGCCTA
CTAAGGCAAAGCGCCGCGTTGTGCAGAGAGAGAAGAGGGCAGTGGGAATTGGGGCGGTTTTTCTTGGGTT
CCTGGGGGCTGCAGGTAGCACCATGGGAGCGGCCGCTATGACACTGACAGTGCAAGCCAGACTCCTGCTG
TCTGGTATTGTCCAACAGCAAAACAATTTGCTCCGCGCAATAGAAGCCCAGCAGCACCTGCTCCAACTGA
CTGTGTGGGGCATTAAACAATTGCAGGCTCGCGTGCTGGCAGTCGAACGGTACCTGAGGGATCAACAGCT
CCTGGGCATCTGGGGCTGCTCCGGGAAACTCATCTGTACGACAGCGGTCCCTTGGAATGCCAGCTGGTCC
AACAAAAGCCTCAACAAGATTTGGGACAATATGACGTGGATTGAGTGGGACAGGGAAATTAACAATTATA
CCTCAATCATATATTCTCTGATTGAAGAGTCCCAGAATCAGCAAGAGAAGAATGAGCAGGAATTGTTGGA
ACTTGATGGCAGCGGATCTGGAGGCTCTGGACATCATCACCATCACCACCATCACTGATAACTCGAGTCT
AGAGGGCCCGTTTAAACCCGCTGATCAGCCTCGACTGTGCCTTCTAGTTGCCAGCCATCTGTTGTTTGCC
CCTCCCCCGTGCCTTCCTTGACCCTGGAAGGTGCCACTCCCACTGTCCTTTCCTAATAAAATGAGGAAAT
TGCATCGCATTGTCTGAGTAGGTGTCATTCTATTCTGGGGGGTGGGGTGGGGCAGGACAGCAAGGGGGAG
GATTGGGAAGACAATAGCAGGCATGCTGGGGATGCGGTGGGCTCTATGGCTTCTGAGGCGGAAAGAACCA
GCTGGGGCTCTAGGGGGTATCCCC
[124 nt withheld, positions 3245-3368]
C
[91 nt withheld, positions 3370-3460]
A
[49 nt withheld, positions 3462-3510]
CCTTTGACGTTGGAGTCCACGTTCTTT
[37 nt withheld, positions 3538-3574]
ACCCTATCTCGGTCTATTCTTTTGATTTATAAGGGATTTTGCCGATTTCGGCCTATTGGTTAAAAAATGA
GCTGATTTAACAAAAATTTAACGCGAATTAATTCTGTGGAATGTGTGTCAGTTAGGGTGTGGAAAGTCCC
CAGGCTCCCCAGCAGGCAGAAGTATGCAAAGCATGCATCTCAATTAGTCAGCAACCAGGTGTGGAAAGTC
CCCAGGCTCCCCAGCAGGCAGAAGTATGCAAAGCATGCATCTCAATTAGTCAGCAACCATAGTCCCGCCC
CTAACTCCGCCCATCCCGCCCCTAACTCCGCCCAGTTCCGCCCATTCTCCGCCCCATGGCTGACTAATTT
TTTTTATTTATGCAGAGGCCGAGGCCGCCTCTGCCTCTGAGCTATTCCAGAAGTAGTGAGGAGGCTTTTT
TGGAGGCCTAGGCTTTTGCAAAAAGCTCCCGGGAGCTTGTATATCCATTTTCGGATCTGATCAAGAGACA
GGATGAGGATCGTTTCGCATGATTGAACAAGATGGATTGCACGCAGGTTCTCCGGCCGCTTGGGTGGAGA
GGCTATTCGGCTATGACTGGGCACAACAGACAATCGGCTGCTCTGATGCCGCCGTGTTCCGGCTGTCAGC
GCAGGGGCGCCCGGTTCTTTTTGTCAAGACCGACCTGTCCGGTGCCCTGAATGAACTGCAGGACGAGGCA
GCGCGGCTATCGTGGCTGGCCACGACGGGCGTTCCTTGCGCAGCTGTGCTCGACGTTGTCACTGAAGCGG
GAAGGGACTGGCTGCTATTGGGCGAAGTGCCGGGGCAGGATCTCCTGTCATCTCACCTTGCTCCTGCCGA
GAAAGTATCCATCATGGCTGATGCAATGCGGCGGCTGCATACGCTTGATCCGGCTACCTGCCCATTCGAC
CACCAAGCGAAACATCGCATCGAGCGAGCACGTACTCGGATGGAAGCCGGTCTTGTCGATCAGGATGATC
TGGACGAAGAGCATCAGGGGCTCGCGCCAGCCGAACTGTTCGCCAGGCTCAAGGCGCGCATGCCCGACGG
CGAGGATCTCGTCGTGACCCATGGCGATGCCTGCTTGCCGAATATCATGGTGGAAAATGGCCGCTTTTCT
GGATTCATCGACTGTGGCCGGCTGGGTGTGGCGGACCGCTATCAGGACATAGCGTTGGCTACCCGTGATA
TTGCTGAAGAGCTTGGCGGCGAATGGGCTGACCGCTTCCTCGTGCTTTACGGTATCGCCGCTCCCGATTC
GCAGCGCATCGCCTTCTATCGCCTTCTTGACGAGTTCTTCTGAGCGGGACTCTGGGGTTCGAAATGACCG
ACCAAGCGACGCCCAACCTGCCATCACGAGATTTCGATTCCACCGCCGCCTTCTATGAAAGGTTGGGCTT
CGGAATCGTTTTCCGGGACGCCGGCTGGATGATCCTCCAGCGCGGGGATCTCATGCTGGAGTTCTTCGCC
CACCCCAACTTGTTTATTGCAGCTTATAATGGTTACAAATAAAGCAATAGCATCACAAATTTCACAAATA
AAGCATTTTTTTCACTGCATTCTAGTTGTGGTTTGTCCAAACTCATCAATGTATCTTATCATGTCTGTAT
ACCGTCGACCTCTAGCTAGAGCTTGGCGTAATCATGGTCATAGCTGTTTCCTGTGTGAAATTGTTATCCG
CTCACAATTCCACACAACATACGAGCCGGAAGCATAAAGTGTAAAGCCTGGGGTGCCTAATGAGTGAGCT
AACTCACATTAATTGCGTTGCGCTCACTGCCCGCTTTCCAGTCGGGAAACCTGTCGTGCCAGCTGCATTA
ATGAATCGGCCAACGCGCGGGGAGAGGCGGTTTGCGTATTGGGCGCTCTTCCGCTTCCTCGCTCACTGAC
TCGCTGCGCTCGGTCGTTCGGCTGCGGCGAGCGGTATCAGCTCACTCAAAGGCGGTAATACGGTTATCCA
CAGAATCAGGGGATAACGCAGGAAAGAACATGTGAGCAAAAGGCCAGCAAAAGGCCAGGAACCGTAAAAA
GGCCGCGTTGCTGGCGTTTTTCCATAGGCTCCGCCCCCCTGACGAGCATCACAAAAATCGACGCTCAAGT
CAGAGGTGGCGAAACCCGACAGGACTATAAAGATACCAGGCGTTTCCCCCTGGAAGCTCCCTCGTGCGCT
CTCCTGTTCCGACCCTGCCGCTTACCGGATACCTGTCCGCCTTTCTCCCTTCGGGAAGCGTGGCGCTTTC
TCATAGCTCACGCTGTAGGTATCTCAGTTCGGTGTAGGTCGTTCGCTCCAAGCTGGGCTGTGTGCACGAA
CCCCCCGTTCAGCCCGACCGCTGCGCCTTATCCGGTAACTATCGTCTTGAGTCCAACCCGGTAAGACACG
ACTTATCGCCACTGGCAGCAGCCACTGGTAACAGGATTAGCAGAGCGAGGTATGTAGGCGGTGCTACAGA
GTTCTTGAAGTGGTGGCCTAACTACGGCTACACTAGAAGAACAGTATTTGGTATCTGCGCTCTGCTGAAG
CCAGTTACCTTCGGAAAAAGAGTTGGTAGCTCTTGATCCGGCAAACAAACCACCGCTGGTAGCGGTGGTT
TTTTTGTTTGCAAGCAGCAGATTACGCGCAGAAAAAAAGGATCTCAAGAAGATCCTTTGATCTTTTCTAC
GGGGTCTGACGCTCAGTGGAACGAAAACTCACGTTAAGGGATTTTGGTCATGAGATTATCAAAAAGGATC
TTCACCTAGATCCTTTTAAATTAAAAATGAAGTTTTAAATCAATCTAAAGTATATATGAGTAAACTTGGT
CTGACAGTTACCAATGCTTAATCAGTGAGGCACCTATCTCAGCGATCTGTCTATTTCGTTCATCCATAGT
TGCCTGACTCCCCGTCGTGTAGATAACTACGATACGGGAGGGCTTACCATCTGGCCCCAGTGCTGCAATG
ATACCGCGAGACCCACGCTCACCGGCTCCAGATTTATCAGCAATAAACCAGCCAGCCGGAAGGGCCGAGC
GCAGAAGTGGTCCTGCAACTTTATCCGCCTCCATCCAGTCTATTAATTGTTGCCGGGAAGCTAGAGTAAG
TAGTTCGCCAGTTAATAGTTTGCGCAACGTTGTTGCCATTGCTACAGGCATCGTGGTGTCACGCTCGTCG
TTTGGTATGGCTTCATTCAGCTCCGGTTCCCAACGATCAAGGCGAGTTACATGATCCCCCATGTTGTGCA
AAAAAGCGGTTAGCTCCTTCGGTCCTCCGATCGTTGTCAGAAGTAAGTTGGCCGCAGTGTTATCACTCAT
GGTTATGGCAGCACTGCATAATTCTCTTACTGTCATGCCATCCGTAAGATGCTTTTCTGTGACTGGTGAG
TACTCAACCAAGTCATTCTGAGAATAGTGTATGCGGCGACCGAGTTGCTCTTGCCCGGCGTCAATACGGG
ATAATACCGCGCCACATAGCAGAACTTTAAAAGTGCTCATCATTGGAAAACGTTCTTCGGGGCGAAAACT
CTCAAGGATCTTACCGCTGTTGAGATCCAGTTCGATGTAACCCACTCGTGCACCCAACTGATCTTCAGCA
TCTTTTACTTTCACCAGCGTTTCTGGGTGAGCAAAAACAGGAAGGCAAAATGCCGCAAAAAAGGGAATAA
GGGCGACACGGAAATGTTGAATACTCATACTCTTCCTTTTTCAATATTATTGAAGCATTTATCAGGGTTA
TTGTCTCATGAGCGGATACATATTTGAATGTATTTAGAAAAATAAACAAATAGGGGTTCCGCGCACATTT
CCCCGAAAAGTGCCACCTGACGTC
